Addgene plasmid #48807: 8xLexA-binding elements/pMD20
Purpose: Contains 8xLexA-binding elements
Depositing lab: Hodaka Fujii. Depositing organization: The University of Osaka. Publication: Direct identification of insulator components by insertional chromatin immunoprecipitation. Fujita T, Fujii H. PLoS One. 2011;6(10):e26109. doi: 10.1371/journal.pone.0026109. Epub 2011 Oct 17. PubMed 22043306.
Backbone
  Vector backbone: pMD20
  Backbone manufacturer: Takara Bio
  Backbone size w/o insert (bp): 2736
  Total vector size (bp): 2951
Growth in bacteria
  Bacterial resistance: Ampicillin, 100 μg/mL
  Growth temperature: 30°C
  Growth strain: NEB Stable
  Copy number: High Copy
Gene/Insert
  Gene/Insert name: 8xLexA-binding elements (alt name: 8xLexA BE)
  Species: Synthetic
  Insert size (bp): 170
  Cloning method: Restriction Enzyme; 5′ cloning site Kpn I (not destroyed); 3′ cloning site Xho I (not destroyed)
  Sequencing primers: 5′ M13 primer M4; 3′ M13 primer RV
Terms and licenses: Academic/Nonprofit Terms; Industry Terms: Not Available to Industry
Depositor comments: For more information on Fujii Lab CRISPR Plasmids please refer to: http://www.addgene.org/crispr/fujii/
How to cite: 8xLexA-binding elements/pMD20 was a gift from Hodaka Fujii (Addgene plasmid # 48807 ; http://n2t.net/addgene:48807 ; RRID:Addgene_48807)
