[The description below was written by a language model from this plasmid's Addgene catalogue record and the feature table of its GenBank file.]
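Description:
8xLexA-binding elements/pMD20 is a small bacterial cloning plasmid (2951 bp in total) that serves as a source of a synthetic array of eight binding sites for the bacterial LexA protein. The backbone is pMD20, a commercial pUC-type cloning vector. It is propagated in E. coli from a high-copy ColE1/pMB1-family origin and selected with ampicillin through a beta-lactamase gene driven by its own promoter. The record lists a recombination-deficient stable strain as the growth host, which is consistent with the repetitive insert, although no reason is given.

The insert is recorded as about 170 bp of synthetic sequence cloned between KpnI and XhoI sites. Both sites are retained, so the array can be excised and moved into other constructs. The feature table does not annotate the LexA-binding elements themselves. By position they must lie in the cloning region between the SP6 promoter and the M13 forward primer sites. This region sits within the lacZ-alpha context defined by the CAP binding site, lac promoter and lac operator, and is flanked by M13 forward and reverse priming sites for sequence verification. The plasmid carries no eukaryotic promoter, reporter or selectable marker, so it is a donor or intermediate rather than an expression vector.

The associated publication concerns insertional chromatin immunoprecipitation. In that approach, recognition sites for an exogenous DNA-binding protein are placed at a genomic locus of interest so that a tagged LexA DNA-binding domain can be used to pull down the locus and its associated molecules. The record states only that the plasmid contains the 8xLexA-binding elements, but its likely role is to supply that tagging module for building targeting or reporter constructs.
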