LOCUS       Exported 2951 bp ds-DNA circular SYN 12-MAY-2021
DEFINITION  Contains 8xLexA-binding elements.
ACCESSION   .
VERSION     .
KEYWORDS    8xLexA-binding elements/pMD20
SOURCE      synthetic DNA construct
  ORGANISM  synthetic DNA construct
REFERENCE   1 (bases 1 to 2951)
  AUTHORS   Fujita T, Fujii H
  TITLE     Direct identification of insulator components by insertional
            chromatin immunoprecipitation.
  JOURNAL   PLoS One. 2011;6(10):e26109. doi: 10.1371/journal.pone.0026109. Epub
            2011 Oct 17.
  PUBMED    22043306
REFERENCE   2 (bases 1 to 2951)
  AUTHORS   .
  TITLE     Direct Submission
  JOURNAL   Exported May 12, 2021 from SnapGene Server 1.1.58
            http://www.snapgene.com
FEATURES             Location/Qualifiers
     source          1..2951
                     /organism="synthetic DNA construct"
                     /mol_type="other DNA"
     promoter        23..40
                     /label=SP6 promoter
                     /note="promoter for bacteriophage SP6 RNA polymerase"
     primer_bind     23..40
                     /label=SP6
                     /note="SP6 promoter, forward primer"
     primer_bind     complement(341..358)
                     /label=M13 Forward
                     /note="In lacZ gene. Also called M13-F20 or M13 (-21)
                     Forward"
     primer_bind     complement(341..357)
                     /label=M13 fwd
                     /note="common sequencing primer, one of multiple similar
                     variants"
     primer_bind     complement(350..372)
                     /label=M13/pUC Forward
                     /note="In lacZ gene"
     primer_bind     complement(565..584)
                     /label=pRS-marker
                     /note="pRS vectors, use to sequence yeast selectable
                     marker"
     primer_bind     684..706
                     /label=pGEX 3'
                     /note="pGEX vectors, reverse primer"
     primer_bind     complement(744..762)
                     /label=pBRforEco
                     /note="pBR322 vectors, upsteam of EcoRI site, forward
                     primer"
     promoter        830..934
                     /gene="bla"
                     /label=AmpR promoter
     CDS             935..1795
                     /codon_start=1
                     /gene="bla"
                     /product="beta-lactamase"
                     /label=AmpR
                     /note="confers resistance to ampicillin, carbenicillin, and
                     related antibiotics"
                     /translation="MSIQHFRVALIPFFAAFCLPVFAHPETLVKVKDAEDQLGARVGYI
                     ELDLNSGKILESFRPEERFPMMSTFKVLLCGAVLSRIDAGQEQLGRRIHYSQNDLVEYS
                     PVTEKHLTDGMTVRELCSAAITMSDNTAANLLLTTIGGPKELTAFLHNMGDHVTRLDRW
                     EPELNEAIPNDERDTTMPVAMATTLRKLLTGELLTLASRQQLIDWMEADKVAGPLLRSA
                     LPAGWFIADKSGAGERGSRGIIAALGPDGKPSRIVVIYTTGSQATMDERNRQIAEIGAS
                     LIKHW"
     primer_bind     complement(1153..1172)
                     /label=Amp-R
                     /note="Ampicillin resistance gene, reverse primer"
     rep_origin      1966..2554
                     /direction=RIGHT
                     /label=ori
                     /note="high-copy-number ColE1/pMB1/pBR322/pUC origin of
                     replication"
     primer_bind     2455..2474
                     /label=pBR322ori-F
                     /note="pBR322 origin, forward primer"
     primer_bind     2708..2725
                     /label=L4440
                     /note="L4440 vector, forward primer"
     protein_bind    2842..2863
                     /label=CAP binding site
                     /bound_moiety="E. coli catabolite activator protein"
                     /note="CAP binding activates transcription in the presence
                     of cAMP."
     promoter        2878..2908
                     /label=lac promoter
                     /note="promoter for the E. coli lac operon"
     protein_bind    2916..2932
                     /label=lac operator
                     /bound_moiety="lac repressor encoded by lacI"
                     /note="The lac repressor binds to the lac operator to
                     inhibit transcription in E. coli. This inhibition can be
                     relieved by adding lactose or
                     isopropyl-beta-D-thiogalactopyranoside (IPTG)."
     primer_bind     2921..2943
                     /label=M13/pUC Reverse
                     /note="In lacZ gene"
     primer_bind     2940..5
                     /label=M13 rev
                     /note="common sequencing primer, one of multiple similar
                     variants"
     primer_bind     2940..5
                     /label=M13 Reverse
                     /note="In lacZ gene. Also called M13-rev"
ORIGIN
        1 atgaccatga ttacgccaag ctatttaggt gacactatag gggaaagctt gcatgcctgc
       61 aggtcgactc tagaggatct actagtcata tggattaatc tagattctct atcgataggt
      121 acctcgactg ctgtatataa aaccagtggt tatatgtaca gtactgctgt atataaaacc
      181 agtggttata tgtacagtac gcctcgactg ctgtatataa aaccagtggt tatatgtaca
      241 gtactgctgt atataaaacc agtggttata tgtacagtac gctcgagatc cgctgaatag
      301 agtcgacaca atcggatccc cgggtaccga gctcgaattc actggccgtc gttttacaac
      361 gtcgtgactg ggaaaaccct ggcgttaccc aacttaatcg ccttgcagca catccccctt
      421 tcgccagctg gcgtaatagc gaagaggccc gcaccgatcg cccttcccaa cagttgcgca
      481 gcctgaatgg cgaatggccc tgatgcggta ttttctcctt acgcatctgt gcggtatttc
      541 acaccgcata tagtgcactc tcagtacaat ctgctctgat gccgcatagt taagccagcc
      601 ccgacacccg ccaacacccg ctgacgcgcc ctgacgggct tgtctgctcc cggcatccgc
      661 ttacagacaa gctgtgaccg tctccgggag ctgcatgtgt cagaggtttt caccgtcatc
      721 accgaaacgc gcgagacgaa agggcctcgt gatacgccta tttttatagg ttaatgtcat
      781 gataataatg gtttcttaga cgtcaggtgg cacttttcgg ggaaatgtgc gcggaacccc
      841 tatttgttta tttttctaaa tacattcaaa tatgtatccg ctcatgagac aataaccctg
      901 ataaatgctt caataatatt gaaaaaggaa gagtatgagt attcaacatt tccgtgtcgc
      961 ccttattccc ttttttgcgg cattttgcct tcctgttttt gctcacccag aaacgctggt
     1021 gaaagtaaaa gatgctgaag atcagttggg tgcacgagtg ggttacatcg aactggatct
     1081 caacagcggt aagatccttg agagttttcg ccccgaagaa cgttttccaa tgatgagcac
     1141 ttttaaagtt ctgctatgtg gcgcggtatt atcccgtatt gacgccgggc aagagcaact
     1201 cggtcgccgc atacactatt ctcagaatga cttggttgag tactcaccag tcacagaaaa
     1261 gcatcttacg gatggcatga cagtaagaga attatgcagt gctgccataa ccatgagtga
     1321 taacactgcg gccaacttac ttctgacaac gatcggagga ccgaaggagc taaccgcttt
     1381 tttgcacaac atgggggatc atgtaactcg ccttgatcgt tgggaaccgg agctgaatga
     1441 agccatacca aacgacgagc gtgacaccac gatgcctgta gcaatggcaa caacgttgcg
     1501 caaactatta actggcgaac tacttactct agcttcccgg caacaattaa tagactggat
     1561 ggaggcggat aaagttgcag gaccacttct gcgctcggcc cttccggctg gctggtttat
     1621 tgctgataaa tctggagccg gtgagcgtgg gtctcgcggt atcattgcag cactggggcc
     1681 agatggtaag ccctcccgta tcgtagttat ctacacgacg gggagtcagg caactatgga
     1741 tgaacgaaat agacagatcg ctgagatagg tgcctcactg attaagcatt ggtaactgtc
     1801 agaccaagtt tactcatata tactttagat tgatttaaaa cttcattttt aatttaaaag
     1861 gatctaggtg aagatccttt ttgataatct catgaccaaa atcccttaac gtgagttttc
     1921 gttccactga gcgtcagacc ccgtagaaaa gatcaaagga tcttcttgag atcctttttt
     1981 tctgcgcgta atctgctgct tgcaaacaaa aaaaccaccg ctaccagcgg tggtttgttt
     2041 gccggatcaa gagctaccaa ctctttttcc gaaggtaact ggcttcagca gagcgcagat
     2101 accaaatact gttcttctag tgtagccgta gttaggccac cacttcaaga actctgtagc
     2161 accgcctaca tacctcgctc tgctaatcct gttaccagtg gctgctgcca gtggcgataa
     2221 gtcgtgtctt accgggttgg actcaagacg atagttaccg gataaggcgc agcggtcggg
     2281 ctgaacgggg ggttcgtgca cacagcccag cttggagcga acgacctaca ccgaactgag
     2341 atacctacag cgtgagctat gagaaagcgc cacgcttccc gaagggagaa aggcggacag
     2401 gtatccggta agcggcaggg tcggaacagg agagcgcacg agggagcttc cagggggaaa
     2461 cgcctggtat ctttatagtc ctgtcgggtt tcgccacctc tgacttgagc gtcgattttt
     2521 gtgatgctcg tcaggggggc ggagcctatg gaaaaacgcc agcaacgcgg cctttttacg
     2581 gttcctggcc ttttgctggc cttttgctca catgttcttt cctgcgttat cccctgattc
     2641 tgtggataac cgtattaccg cctttgagtg agctgatacc gctcgccgca gccgaacgac
     2701 cgagcgcagc gagtcagtga gcgaggaagc ggaagagcgc ccaatacgca aaccgcctct
     2761 ccccgcgcgt tggccgattc attaatgcag ctggcacgac aggtttcccg actggaaagc
     2821 gggcagtgag cgcaacgcaa ttaatgtgag ttagctcact cattaggcac cccaggcttt
     2881 acactttatg cttccggctc gtatgttgtg tggaattgtg agcggataac aatttcacac
     2941 aggaaacagc t
//
