>Addgene plasmid #48807 | 8xLexA-binding elements/pMD20 | addgene partial sequence | sequence record 75573 | M13-Reverse
CTATAGGGGAAAGCTTGCATGCCTGCAGGTCGACTCTAGAGGATCTACTAGTCATATGGATTAATCTAGA
TTCTCTATCGATAGGTACCTCGACTGCTGTATATAAAACCAGTGGTTATATGTACAGTACTGCTGTATAT
AAAACCAGTGGTTATATGTACAGTACGCCTCGACTGCTGTATATAAAACCAGTGGTTATATGTACAGTAC
TGCTGTATATAAAACCAGTGGTTATATGTACAGTACGCTCGAGATCCGCTGAATAGAGTCGACACAATCG
GATCCCCGGGTACCGAGCTCGAATTCACTGGCCGTCGTTTTACAACGTCGTGACTGGGAAAACCCTGGCG
TTACCCAACTTAATCGCCTTGCAGCACATCCCCCTTTCGCCAGCTGGCGTAATAGCGAAGAGGCCCGCAC
CGATCGCCCTTCCCAACAGTTGCGCAGCCTGAATGGCGAATGGCCCTGATGCGGTATTTTCTCCTTACGC
ATCTGTGCGGTATTTCACACCGCATATAGTGCACTCTCAGTACAATCTGCTCTGATGCCGCATAGTTAAG
CCAGCCCCGACACCCGCCAACACCCGCTGACGCGCCCTGACGGGCTTGTCTGCTCCCGGCATCCGCTTAC
AGACAAGCTGTGACCGTCTCCGGGAGCTGCATGTGTCAGAGGTTTTCACCGTCATCACCGAAACGCGCGA
GACGAAAGGGCCTCGTGATACGCCTATTTTTATAGGTTAATGTCATGATAATAATGGTTTCTTAGACGTC
AGGTGGCACTTTTCGGGGAAATGTGCGCGGAACCCCTATTTGTTTATTTTTCTAAATACATTCAAATATG
TATCCGCTCATGAGACAATAACCCTGATAAATGCTTCAATAATATTGAAAAAGGAAGAGTATGAGTATTC
AACATTTCCGTGTCGCCCTTATTCCCTTTTTTGCGGCATTTTGCCTTCCTGTTTTTGCTCACCCAGAAAC
