>Addgene plasmid #48807 | 8xLexA-binding elements/pMD20 | addgene partial sequence | sequence record 134700 | AmpSeq-F 5'-ctcatgagcggatacatatttgaa-3'
GAAAAATAAACAAATAGGGGTTCCGCGCACATTTCCCCGAAAAGTGCCACCTGACGTCTAAGAAACCATT
ATTATCATGACATTAACCTATAAAAATAGGCGTATCACGAGGCCCTTTCGTCTCGCGCGTTTCGGTGATG
ACGGTGAAAACCTCTGACACATGCAGCTCCCGGAGACGGTCACAGCTTGTCTGTAAGCGGATGCCGGGAG
CAGACAAGCCCGTCAGGGCGCGTCAGCGGGTGTTGGCGGGTGTCGGGGCTGGCTTAACTATGCGGCATCA
GAGCAGATTGTACTGAGAGTGCACTATATGCGGTGTGAAATACCGCACAGATGCGTAAGGAGAAAATACC
GCATCAGGGCCATTCGCCATTCAGGCTGCGCAACTGTTGGGAAGGGCGATCGGTGCGGGCCTCTTCGCTA
TTACGCCAGCTGGCGAAAGGGGGATGTGCTGCAAGGCGATTAAGTTGGGTAACGCCAGGGTTTTCCCAGT
CACGACGTTGTAAAACGACGGCCAGTGAATTCGAGCTCGGTACCCGGGGATCCGATTGTGTCGACTCTAT
TCAGCGGATCTCGAGCGTACTGTACATATAACCACTGGTTTTATATACAGCAGTACTGTACATATAACCA
CTGGTTTTATATACAGCAGTCGAGGCGTACTGTACATATAACCACTGGTTTTATATACAGCAGTACTGTA
CATATAACCACTGGTTTTATATACAGCAGTCGAGGTACCTATCGATAGAGAATCTAGATTAATCCATATG
ACTAGTAGATCCTCTAGAGTCGACCTGCAGGCATGCAAGCTTTCCCCTATAGTGTCACCTAAATAGCTTG
GCGTAATCATGGTCATAGCTGTTTCCTGTGTGAAATTGTTATCCGCTCACAATTCCACACAACATACGAG
CCGGAAGCATAAAGTGTAAAGCCTGGGGTGCCTAATGAGTGAGCTAACTCACATTAATTGCGTTGCGCTC
ACTGCCCGCTTTCCAGTCGGGAAACCTGTCGTGCCAGCTGCATTAATGAATCGGCCAACGCGCGGGG
